>Addgene plasmid #104232 | pHH0103 HYPC WW domain #2 | addgene full sequence | sequence record 204196 | Addgene NGS Result
TTGACAATTAATCATCGGCTCGTATAATGTGTGGAATTGTGAGCGGATAACAATTTCACACAGGAAACAG
CCAGTCCGTTTAGGTGTTTTCACGAGCACTTCACCAACAAGGACCATAGATTATGAAAATCGAAGAACAC
CATCACCATCACCATTCCAGCGGTAAGCTTATGTCCCCTATACTAGGTTATTGGAAAATTAAGGGCCTTG
TGCAACCCACTCGACTTCTTTTGGAATATCTTGAAGAAAAATATGAAGAGCATTTGTATGAGCGCGATGA
AGGTGATAAATGGCGAAACAAAAAGTTTGAATTGGGTTTGGAGTTTCCCAATCTTCCTTATTATATTGAT
GGTGATGTTAAATTAACACAGTCTATGGCCATCATACGTTATATAGCTGACAAGCACAACATGTTGGGTG
GTTGTCCAAAAGAGCGTGCAGAGATTTCAATGCTTGAAGGAGCGGTTTTGGATATTAGATACGGTGTTTC
GAGAATTGCATATAGTAAAGACTTTGAAACTCTCAAAGTTGATTTTCTTAGCAAGCTACCTGAAATGCTG
AAAATGTTCGAAGATCGTTTATGTCATAAAACATATTTAAATGGTGATCATGTAACCCATCCTGACTTCA
TGTTGTATGACGCTCTTGATGTTGTTTTATACATGGACCCAATGTGCCTGGATGCGTTCCCAAAATTAGT
TTGTTTTAAAAAACGTATTGAAGCTATCCCACAAATTGATAAGTACTTGAAATCCAGCAAGTATATAGCA
TGGCCTTTGCAGGGCTGGCAAGCCACGTTTGGTGGTGGCGACCATCCTCCAAAATCGGATCTGGAAGTTC
TGTTCCAGGGGCCCCTGTCCAGCGGTCTGGTTCCGCGTGGTTCCGGTACCGCGGCCCAGCCGGCCGAAAA
TCTGTACTTCCAAGGTCGTCGTGCCTCTGTGGAGCTCGAACTGCTGCTGTCGCAATGTCCGTGGAAAGAA
TACAAATCCGATACGGGTAAACCGTACTACTATAACAATCAATCTAAAGAAAGCCGTTGGACCCGCCCGA
AAGATCTGGATGACTAGGCGGCCGCATA
[142 nt withheld, positions 1079-1220]
C
[98 nt withheld, positions 1222-1319]
AGTTTGTACTGGTGACGAAACTCAGTGTCTAGCTAGAGTGGC
[149 nt withheld, positions 1362-1510]
TGGTTTCATTGGTGACGTTTCCGGCCTTGCTAATGGTAATGGT
[62 nt withheld, positions 1554-1615]
ACCTTTAATGAATAATTTCCGTCAATATTTACCTTCCCTCCCTCAATCGGTTGAATGTCGCCCTTTTGTC
TTTGGCGCTGGTAAACCATATGAA
[86 nt withheld, positions 1710-1795]
T
[54 nt withheld, positions 1797-1850]
CTAGCGCCGCCCTATACCTTGTCTGCCTCCCCGCGTTGCGTCGCGGTGCATGGAGCCGGGCCACCTCGAC
CTGAATGGAAGCCGGCGGCACCTCGCTAACGGATTCACCACTCCAAGAATTGGAGCCAATCAATTCTTGC
GGAGAACTGTGAATGCGCAAACCAACCCTTGGCAGAACATATCCATCGCGTCCGCCATCTCCAGCAGCCG
CACGCGGCGCATCTCGGGCAGCGTTGGGTCCTGGCCACGGGTGCGCATGATCGTGCTCCTGTCGTTGAGG
ACCCGGCTAGGCTGGCGGGGTTGCCTTACTGGTTAGCAGAATGAATCACCGATACGCGAGCGAACGTGAA
GCGACTGCTGCTGCAAAACGTCTGCGACCTGAGCAACAACATGAATGGTCTTCGGTTTCCGTGTTTCGTA
AAGTCTGGAAACGCGGAAGTCAGCGCCCTGCACCATTATGTTCCGGATCTGCATCGCAGGATGCTGCTGG
CTACCCTGTGGAACACCTACATCTGTATTAACGAAGCGCTGGCATTGACCCTGAGTGATTTTTCTCTGGT
CCCGCCGCATCCATACCGCCAGTTGTTTACCCTCACAACGTTCCAGTAACCGGGCATGTTCATCATCAGT
AACCCGTATCGTGAGCATCCTCTCTCGTTTCATCGGTATCATTACCCCCATGAACAGAAATCCCCCTTAC
ACGGAGGCATCAGTGACCAAACAGGAAAAAACCGCCCTTAACATGGCCCGCTTTATCAGAAGCCAGACAT
TAACGCTTCTGGAGAAACTCAACGAGCTGGACGCGGATGAACAGGCAGACATCTGTGAATCGCTTCACGA
CCACGCTGATGAGCTTTACCGCAGGATCCGCGAAATTGTAAGCGTTAATATTTTGTTAAAATTCGCGTTA
AATTTTTGTTAAATCAGCTCATTTTTTAACCAATAGGCCGAAATCGGCAAAATCCCTTATAAATCAAAAG
AATAGACCGAGATAGGGTTGAGTGTTGTTCCAGTTTGGAACAAGAGTCCACTATTAAAGAACGTGGACTC
CAACGTCAAAGG
[49 nt withheld, positions 2913-2961]
T
[91 nt withheld, positions 2963-3053]
G
[124 nt withheld, positions 3055-3178]
CGCGGATCCTGCCTCGCGCGTTTCGGTGATGACGGTGAAAACCTCTGACACATGCAGCTCCCGGAGACGG
TCACAGCTTGTCTGTAAGCGGATGCCGGGAGCAGACAAGCCCGTCAGGGCGCGTCAGCGGGTGTTGGCGG
GTGTCGGGGCGCAGCCATGACCCAGTCACGTAGCGATAGCGGAGTGTATACTGGCTTAACTATGCGGCAT
CAGAGCAGATTGTACTGAGAGTGCACCATATGCGGTGTGAAATACCGCACAGATGCGTAAGGAGAAAATA
CCGCATCAGGCGCTCTTCCGCTTCCTCGCTCACTGACTCGCTGCGCTCGGTCGTTCGGCTGCGGCGAGCG
GTATCAGCTCACTCAAAGGCGGTAATACGGTTATCCACAGAATCAGGGGATAACGCAGGAAAGAACATGT
GAGCAAAAGGCCAGCAAAAGGCCAGGAACCGTAAAAAGGCCGCGTTGCTGGCGTTTTTCCATAGGCTCCG
CCCCCCTGACGAGCATCACAAAAATCGACGCTCAAGTCAGAGGTGGCGAAACCCGACAGGACTATAAAGA
TACCAGGGTTTCCCCCTGGAAGCTCCCTCGTGCGCTCTCCTGTTCCGACCCTGCCGCTTACCGGATACCT
GTCCGCCTTTCTCCCTTCGGGAAGCGTGGCGCTTTCTCATAGCTCACGCTGTAGGTATCTCAGTTCGGTG
TAGGTCGTTCGCTCCAAGCTGGGCTGTGTGCACGAACCCCCCGTTCAGCCCGACCGCTGCGCCTTATCCG
GTAACTATCGTCTTGAGTCCAACCCGGTAAGACACGACTTATCGCCACTGGCAGCAGCCACTGGTAACAG
GATTAGCAGAGCGAGGTATGTAGGCGGTGCTACAGAGTTCTTGAAGTGGTGGCCTAACTACGGCTACACT
AGAAGGACAGTATTTGGTATCTGCGCTCTGCTGAAGCCAGTTACCTTCGGAAAAAGAGTTGGTAGCTCTT
GATCCGGCAAACAAACCACCGCTGGTAGCGGTGGTTTTTTTGTTTGCAAGCAGCAGATTACGCGCAGAAA
AAAAGGATCTCAAGAAGATCCTTTGATCTTTTCTACGGGGTCTGACGCTCAGTGGAACGAAAACTCACGT
TAAGGGATTTTGGTCATGAGATTATCAAAAAGGATCTTCACCTAGATCCTTTTAAATTAAAAATGAAGTT
TTAAATCAATCTAAAGTATATATGAGTAAACTTGGTCTGACAGTTACCAATGCTTAATCAGTGAGGCACC
TATCTCAGCGATCTGTCTATTTCGTTCATCCATAGTTGCCTGACTCCCCGTCGTGTAGATAACTACGATA
CGGGAGGGCTTACCATCTGGCCCCAGTGCTGCAATGATACCGCGAGACCCACGCTCACCGGCTCCAGATT
TATCAGCAATAAACCAGCCAGCCGGAAGGGCCGAGCGCAGAAGTGGTCCTGCAACTTTATCCGCCTCCAT
CCAGTCTATTAATTGTTGCCGGGAAGCTAGAGTAAGTAGTTCGCCAGTTAATAGTTTGCGCAACGTTGTT
GCCATTGCTGCAGGCATCGTGGTGTCACGCTCGTCGTTTGGTATGGCTTCATTCAGCTCCGGTTCCCAAC
GATCAAGGCGAGTTACATGATCCCCCATGTTGTGCAAAAAAGCGGTTAGCTCCTTCGGTCCTCCGATCGT
TGTCAGAAGTAAGTTGGCCGCAGTGTTATCACTCATGGTTATGGCAGCACTGCATAATTCTCTTACTGTC
ATGCCATCCGTAAGATGCTTTTCTGTGACTGGTGAGTACTCAACCAAGTCATTCTGAGAATAGTGTATGC
GGCGACCGAGTTGCTCTTGCCCGGCGTCAACACGGGATAATACCGCGCCACATAGCAGAACTTTAAAAGT
GCTCATCATTGGAAAACGTTCTTCGGGGCGAAAACTCTCAAGGATCTTACCGCTGTTGAGATCCAGTTCG
ATGTAACCCACTCGTGCACCCAACTGATCTTCAGCATCTTTTACTTTCACCAGCGTTTCTGGGTGAGCAA
AAACAGGAAGGCAAAATGCCGCAAAAAAGGGAATAAGGGCGACACGGAAATGTTGAATACTCATACTCTT
CCTTTTTCAATATTATTGAAGCATTTATCAGGGTTATTGTCTCATGAGCGGATACATATTTGAATGTATT
TAGAAAAATAAACAAATAGGGGTTCCGCGCACATTTCCCCGAAAAGTGCCACCTGACGTCTAAGAAACCA
TTATTATCATGACATTAACCTATAAAAATAGGCGTATCACGAGGCCCTTTCGTCTTCAAGAATTCCCGAC
ACCATCGAATGGTGCAAAACCTTTCGCGGTATGGCATGATAGCGCCCGGAAGAGAGTCAATTCAGGGTGG
TGAATGTGAAACCAGTAACGTTATACGATGTCGCAGAGTATGCCGGTGTCTCTTATCAGACCGTTTCCCG
CGTGGTGAACCAGGCCAGCCACGTTTCTGCGAAAACGCGGGAAAAAGTGGAAGCGGCGATGGCGGAGCTG
AATTACATTCCCAACCGCGTGGCACAACAACTGGCGGGCAAACAGTCGTTGCTGATTGGCGTTGCCACCT
CCAGTCTGGCCCTGCACGCGCCGTCGCAAATTGTCGCGGCGATTAAATCTCGCGCCGATCAACTGGGTGC
CAGCGTGGTGGTGTCGATGGTAGAACGAAGCGGCGTCGAAGCCTGTAAAGCGGCGGTGCACAATCTTCTC
GCGCAACGCGTCAGTGGGCTGATCATTAACTATCCGCTGGATGACCAGGATGCCATTGCTGTGGAAGCTG
CCTGCACTAATGTTCCGGCGTTATTTCTTGATGTCTCTGACCAGACACCCATCAACAGTATTATTTTCTC
CCATGAAGACGGTACGCGACTGGGCGTGGAGCATCTGGTCGCATTGGGTCACCAGCAAATCGCGCTGTTA
GCGGGCCCATTAAGTTCTGTCTCGGCGCGTCTGCGTCTGGCTGGCTGGCATAAATATCTCACTCGCAATC
AAATTCAGCCGATAGCGGAACGGGAAGGCGACTGGAGTGCCATGTCCGGTTTTCAACAAACCATGCAAAT
GCTGAATGAGGGCATCGTTCCCACTGCGATGCTGGTTGCCAACGATCAGATGGCGCTGGGCGCAATGCGC
GCCATTACCGAGTCCGGGCTGCGCGTTGGTGCGGATATCTCGGTAGTGGGATACGACGATACCGAAGACA
GCTCATGTTATATCCCGCCGTTAACCACCATCAAACAGGATTTTCGCCTGCTGGGGCAAACCAGCGTGGA
CCGCTTGCTGCAACTCTCTCAGGGCCAGGCGGTGAAGGGCAATCAGCTGTTGCCCGTCTCACTGGTGAAA
AGAAAAACCACCCTGGCGCCCAATACGCAAACCGCCTCTCCCCGCGCGTTGGCCGATTCATTAATGCAGC
TGGCACGACAGGTTTCCCGACTGGAAAGCGGGCAGTGAGCGCAACGCAATTAATGTAAGTTAGCTCACTC
ATTAGGCACAATTCTCATGTTTGACAGCTTATCATCGACTGCACGGTGCACCAATGCTTCTGGCGTCAGG
CAGCCATCGGAAGCTGTGGTATGGCTGTGCAGGTCGTAAATCACTGCATAATTCGTGTCGCTCAAGGCGC
ACTCCCGTTCTGGATAATGTTTTTTGCGCCGACATCATAACGGTTCTGGCAAATATTCTGAAATGAGCTG
Features (pLannotate 1.2.2; 20 found; start..end, strand, type, name):
      1..29      +  promoter       tac promoter: strong E. coli promoter; hybrid between the trp and lac UV5 promoters
     37..53      +  protein_bind   lac operator: The lac repressor binds to the lac operator to inhibit transcription in E. coli. This inhibition can be relieved by adding lactose or isopropyl-β-D-thiogalactopyranoside (IPTG). lac repressor encoded by lacI
    138..155     +  CDS            6xHis: 6xHis affinity tag
    171..824     +  CDS            GST26_SCHJA: Experimental evidence at protein level: Swiss-Prot protein existence level 1. GST isoenzymes appear to play a central role in the parasite detoxification system. Other functions are also suspected including a role in increasing the solubility of haematin in the parasite gut. From Schistosoma japonicum (Blood fluke).
   1083..1130    +  terminator     fd terminator (sequence withheld): central terminator from bacteriophage fd (Otsuka and Kunisawa, 1982)
   1135..1347    +  CDS            M13 gene III (fragment) (sequence partly withheld): pIII; III; minor coat protein
   1362..1832    +  CDS            M13 gene III (fragment) (sequence partly withheld): pIII; III; minor coat protein
   1854..1924    +  CDS            TcR (fragment): tetracycline efflux protein; tet; confers resistance to tetracycline
   2166..2546    -  CDS            YPB1_ECOLX: Protein predicted: Swiss-Prot protein existence level 4. From Escherichia coli.
   2563..2714    +  CDS            rop (fragment): Rop protein, which maintains plasmids at low copy number; rop
   2750..3178    -  rep_origin     f1 ori (sequence partly withheld): f1 bacteriophage origin of replication; arrow indicates direction of (+) strand synthesis
   3187..3226    +  CDS            rop (fragment): Rop protein, which maintains plasmids at low copy number; rop
   3328..3468    +  misc_feature   bom: basis of mobility region from pBR322
   3654..4241    -  rep_origin     ori: high-copy-number ColE1/pMB1/pBR322/pUC origin of replication
   4412..5272    -  CDS            AmpR: β-lactamase; bla; confers resistance to ampicillin, carbenicillin, and related antibiotics
   5273..5377    -  promoter       AmpR promoter: bla
   5486..5563    +  promoter       lacIq promoter: lacI (mutant); In the lacIq allele, a single base change in the promoter boosts expression of the lacI gene about 10-fold.
   5564..6646    +  CDS            lacI: lac repressor; lacI; The lac repressor binds to the lac operator to inhibit transcription in E. coli. This inhibition can be relieved by adding lactose or isopropyl-β-D-thiogalactopyranoside (IPTG).
   6659..6680    +  protein_bind   CAP binding site: CAP binding activates transcription in the presence of cAMP. E. coli catabolite activator protein
   6699..6716    +  promoter       tet promoter (fragment): E. coli promoter for tetracycline efflux protein gene
