[The description below was written by a language model from this plasmid's Addgene catalogue record and pLannotate feature annotations shown in this document.]
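Description:
pHH0103 HYPC WW domain #2 is a bacterial expression plasmid (about 6.9 kb in the sequenced record) for producing the second WW domain of human PRPF40B (also called HYPC, pre-mRNA processing factor 40 homolog B) as a GST fusion in E. coli. The 183 bp insert was codon optimized for bacterial expression and cloned between SfiI and NotI sites in the pHH0103 backbone. Transcription is driven by the hybrid trp/lac tac promoter, followed by a lac operator. The plasmid carries its own lacI gene under the lacIq promoter, so expression is repressed until it is induced with IPTG. The annotated reading frame begins with a 6xHis tag and continues into Schistosoma japonicum glutathione S-transferase, giving two affinity handles N-terminal to the domain. Depositor comments describe a linker between GST and the WW domain that contains a TEV protease-type recognition motif, which would in principle allow the tags to be removed. The WW domain itself is not annotated in the feature table, but it would lie in the gap between GST and the downstream bacteriophage fd terminator.

The plasmid is maintained through a ColE1/pMB1-type origin and selected with ampicillin via β-lactamase; the record lists copy number as unknown. The backbone also carries an f1 origin, a pBR322 bom region, and fragments of rop and the tetracycline resistance gene. Two fragments of M13 gene III sit downstream of the terminator, which suggests descent from a phage-display phagemid, though they are not part of the expressed fusion. The stated purpose is simply bacterial expression of this WW domain. Such a purified GST-tagged domain is suited to binding and ligand-specificity studies, although the record does not specify any applications.
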