Addgene plasmid #104232: pHH0103 HYPC WW domain #2
Purpose: Bacterial expression of WW domain #2 from HYPC
Depositing lab: Sachdev Sidhu & Marius Sudol. Depositing organization: National University of Singapore.
Backbone
  Vector backbone: pHH0103
  Vector type: Bacterial Expression
Growth in bacteria
  Bacterial resistance: Ampicillin, 100 μg/mL
  Growth temperature: 37°C
  Growth strain: DH5alpha
  Copy number: Unknown
Gene/Insert
  Gene/Insert name: HYPC WW domain #2 (alt names: HYPC; pre-mRNA processing factor 40 homolog B)
  Species: H. sapiens (human)
  Insert size (bp): 183
  Mutation: codon optimized for expression in bacteria
  Entrez Gene: PRPF40B (a.k.a. HYPC)
  Promoter: tac
  Tag / fusion protein: GST (N terminal on backbone)
  Cloning method: Restriction Enzyme; 5′ cloning site SfiI (unknown if destroyed); 3′ cloning site NotI (unknown if destroyed)
  Sequencing primers: 5′ pGEX-5'
Terms and licenses: Academic/Nonprofit Terms; Industry Terms: Not Available to Industry
Depositor comments: Amino acid sequence: Linker - ENLYFQGRRASV(gagctc) and WW domain - ELLLSQCPWKEYKSDTGKPYYYNNQSKESRWTRPKDLDD
How to cite: pHH0103 HYPC WW domain #2 was a gift from Sachdev Sidhu & Marius Sudol (Addgene plasmid # 104232 ; http://n2t.net/addgene:104232 ; RRID:Addgene_104232)
