>Addgene plasmid #104232 | pHH0103 HYPC WW domain #2 | depositor partial sequence | sequence record 197384 | WW domain with linker
GGCCCAGCCGGCCGAAAATCTGTACTTCCAAGGTCGTCGTGCCTCTGTGGAGCTCGAACTGCTGCTGTCG
CAATGTCCGTGGAAAGAATACAAATCCGATACGGGTAAACCGTACTACTATAACAATCAATCTAAAGAAA
GCCGTTGGACCCGCCCGAAAGATCTGGATGACTAGGCGGCCGC
